Addgene plasmid #159785: pGL3-U6-pegRNA_FANCF-EGFP
Purpose: S. pyogenes pegRNA for C to A mutation at the FANCF site of human cells using prime editing
Depositing lab: Xiaolong Wang. Depositing organization: Northwest Agriculture and Forestry University. Publication: Efficient generation of mouse models with the prime editing system. Liu Y, Li X, He S, Huang S, Li C, Chen Y, Liu Z, Huang X, Wang X. Cell Discov. 2020 Apr 28;6:27. doi: 10.1038/s41421-020-0165-z. eCollection 2020. PubMed 32351707.
Backbone
  Vector backbone: pGL3-U6-sgRNA-EGFP
  Vector type: Mammalian Expression
Growth in bacteria
  Bacterial resistance: Ampicillin, 100 μg/mL
  Growth temperature: 37°C
  Growth strain: DH5alpha
  Copy number: High Copy
Gene/Insert
  Gene/Insert name: spacer of pegRNA targeting FANCF gene
  Species: H. sapiens (human)
  Entrez Gene: FANCF (a.k.a. FAF)
  Cloning method: Restriction Enzyme; 5′ cloning site Unknown (unknown if destroyed); 3′ cloning site Unknown (unknown if destroyed)
Terms and licenses: Academic/Nonprofit Terms; Industry Terms: Not Available to Industry
Depositor comments: Other insert name: RT&PBS of pegRNA targting FANCF gene
How to cite: pGL3-U6-pegRNA_FANCF-EGFP was a gift from Xiaolong Wang (Addgene plasmid # 159785 ; http://n2t.net/addgene:159785 ; RRID:Addgene_159785)
