[The description below was written by a language model from this plasmid's Addgene catalogue record and pLannotate feature annotations shown in this document.]
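Description:
pGL3-U6-pegRNA_FANCF-EGFP is a mammalian expression plasmid of about 5 kb, built on the pGL3-U6-sgRNA-EGFP backbone, that delivers a prime editing guide RNA (pegRNA) for the Streptococcus pyogenes Cas9-based prime editing system. It is propagated in E. coli as a high-copy plasmid through a ColE1/pUC-type origin and selected with ampicillin via the β-lactamase gene and its native promoter. An f1 phage origin is also present. The short annotated fragments of lacZα, a tetracycline resistance gene and SV40 large T antigen appear to be non-functional backbone remnants.

The payload is a human U6 RNA polymerase III promoter driving the pegRNA. A short gap between the promoter and the annotated S. pyogenes gRNA scaffold is consistent with the position of the FANCF-targeting spacer. According to the depositor's comments, a reverse transcriptase template and primer binding site (RT and PBS) for the same locus were also inserted; these would be expected to lie 3′ of the scaffold, although the feature table does not annotate them. When supplied with a prime editor protein, which this plasmid does not encode, the pegRNA directs nicking at the human FANCF site and templates a C to A substitution.

A separate cassette places EGFP under the human PGK promoter with an SV40 polyadenylation signal, giving a fluorescent marker for identifying or sorting transfected cells. A cPPT/CTS element sits between the two cassettes, but no other lentiviral parts are annotated, so the plasmid is suited to transfection rather than viral packaging. A synthetic poly(A) signal and a transcriptional pause site, typical of pGL3 vectors, lie upstream of the U6 promoter and limit read-through transcription from the backbone. The cloning sites are not recorded.
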