Features (pLannotate 1.2.2; 15 found; start..end, strand, type, name):
      1..241     +  promoter       U6 promoter: RNA polymerase III promoter for human U6 snRNA
    271..346     +  misc_RNA       gRNA scaffold: guide RNA scaffold for the Streptococcus pyogenes CRISPR/Cas9 system
    429..546     +  misc_feature   cPPT/CTS: central polypurine tract and central termination sequence of HIV-1
    595..1105    +  promoter       hPGK promoter: human phosphoglycerate kinase 1 promoter
   1114..1830    +  CDS            EGFP: EGFP is a basic (constitutively fluorescent) green fluorescent protein published in 1996, derived from Aequorea victoria. It is reported to be a rapidly-maturing weak dimer with moderate acid sensitivity.
   1850..1933    +  CDS            large T antigen (fragment): large T antigen from SV40 (simian virus 40)
   1956..2077    +  polyA_signal   SV40 poly(A) signal: SV40 polyadenylation signal
   2078..2209    +  CDS            TcR (fragment): tetracycline efflux protein; tet; confers resistance to tetracycline
   2389..2977    -  rep_origin     ori: high-copy-number ColE1/pMB1/pBR322/pUC origin of replication
   3148..4008    -  CDS            AmpR: β-lactamase; bla; confers resistance to ampicillin, carbenicillin, and related antibiotics
   4009..4113    -  promoter       AmpR promoter: bla
   4140..4498    +  rep_origin     f1 ori (sequence partly withheld): f1 bacteriophage origin of replication; arrow indicates direction of (+) strand synthesis
   4600..4667    -  CDS            lacZα (fragment): LacZα fragment of β-galactosidase; lacZ fragment
   4726..4774    +  polyA_signal   poly(A) signal: synthetic polyadenylation signal
   4788..4879    +  misc_feature   pause site: RNA polymerase II transcriptional pause signal from the human α2 globin gene
>Addgene plasmid #159785 | pGL3-U6-pegRNA_FANCF-EGFP | addgene full sequence | sequence record 314782 | Addgene NGS Result
GAGGGCCTATTTCCCATGATTCCTTCATATTTGCATATACGATACAAGGCTGTTAGAGAGATAATTGGAA
TTAATTTGACTGTAAACACAAAGATATTAGTACAAAATACGTGACGTAGAAAGTAATAATTTCTTGGGTA
GTTTGCAGTTTTAAAATTATGTTTTAAAATGGACTATCATATGCTTACCGTAACTTGAAAGTATTTCGAT
TTCTTGGCTTTATATATCTTGTGGAAAGGACGAAACACCGCCCGGCATCCACAAATCACCGTTTTAGAGC
TAGAAATAGCAAGTTAAAATAAGGCTAGTCCGTTATCAACTTGAAAAAGTGGCACCGAGTCGGTGCGCTC
CCCTCTCCAGGAGATTTGTGGATGCCGTTTTTTTAAAGAATTCTCGACCTCGAGACAAATGGCAGTATTC
ATCCACAATTTTAAAAGAAAAGGGGGGATTGGGGGGTACAGTGCAGGGGAAAGAATAGTAGACATAATAG
CAACAGACATACAAACTAAAGAATTACAAAAACAAATTACAAAAATTCAAAATTTTCGGGTTTATTACAG
GGACAGCAGAGATCCACTTTGGCCGCGGCTCGAGGGGGTTGGGGTTGCGCCTTTTCCAAGGCAGCCCTGG
GTTTGCGCAGGGACGCGGCTGCTCTGGGCGTGGTTCCGGGAAACGCAGCGGCGCCGACCCTGGGACTCGC
ACATTCTTCACGTCCGTTCGCAGCGTCACCCGGATCTTCGCCGCTACCCTTGTGGGCCCCCCGGCGACGC
TTCCTGCTCCGCCCCTAAGTCGGGAAGGTTCCTTGCGGTTCGCGGCGTGCCGGACGTGACAAACGGAAGC
CGCACGTCTCACTAGTACCCTCGCAGACGGACAGCGCCAGGGAGCAATGGCAGCGCGCCGACCGCGATGG
GCTGTGGCCAATAGCGGCTGCTCAGCAGGGCGCGCCGAGAGCAGCGGCCGGGAAGGGGCGGTGCGGGAGG
CGGGGTGTGGGGCGGTAGTGTGGGCCCTGTTCCTGCCCGCGCGGTGTTCCGCATTCTGCAAGCCTCCGGA
GCGCACGTCGGCAGTCGGCTCCCTCGTTGACCGAATCACCGACCTCTCTCCCCAGGGGGATCCATGGTGA
GCAAGGGCGAGGAGCTGTTCACCGGGGTGGTGCCCATCCTGGTCGAGCTTGACGGCGACGTAAACGGCCA
CAAGTTCAGCGTGTCCGGCGAGGGCGAGGGCGATGCCACCTACGGCAAGCTGACCCTGAAGTTCATCTGC
ACCACCGGCAAGCTGCCCGTGCCCTGGCCCACCCTCGTGACCACCCTGACCTACGGCGTGCAGTGCTTCA
GCCGCTACCCCGACCACATGAAGCAGCACGACTTCTTCAAGTCCGCCATGCCCGAAGGCTACGTCCAGGA
GCGCACCATCTTCTTCAAGGACGACGGCAACTACAAGACCCGCGCCGAGGTGAAGTTCGAGGGCGACACC
CTGGTGAACCGCATCGAGCTGAAGGGCATCGACTTCAAGGAGGACGGCAACATCCTGGGGCACAAGCTGG
AGTACAACTACAACAGCCACAACGTCTATATCATGGCCGACAAGCAGAAGAACGGCATCAAGGTGAACTT
CAAGATCCGCCACAACATCGAGGACGGCAGCGTGCAGCTCGCCGACCACTACCAGCAGAACACCCCCATC
GGCGACGGCCCCGTGCTGCTGCCCGACAACCACTACCTGAGCACCCAGTCCGCCCTGAGCAAAGACCCCA
ACGAGAAGCGCGATCACATGGTCCTGCTGGAGTTCGTGACCGCCGCCGGGATCACTCTCGGCATGGACGA
GCTGTACAAGTAAAGCGGCCGCGACTCTAGATCATAATCAGCCATACCACATTTGTAGAGGTTTTACTTG
CTTTAAAAAACCTCCCACACCTCCCCCTGAACCTGAAACATAAAATGAATGCAATTGTTGTTGTTAACTT
GTTTATTGCAGCTTATAATGGTTACAAATAAAGCAATAGCATCACAAATTTCACAAATAAAGCATTTTTT
TCACTGCATTCTAGTTGTGGTTTGTCCAAACTCATCAATGTATCTTAGTCGACCGATGCCCTTGAGAGCC
TTCAACCCAGTCAGCTCCTTCCGGTGGGCGCGGGGCATGACTATCGTCGCCGCACTTATGACTGTCTTCT
TTATCATGCAACTCGTAGGACAGGTGCCGGCAGCGCTCTTCCGCTTCCTCGCTCACTGACTCGCTGCGCT
CGGTCGTTCGGCTGCGGCGAGCGGTATCAGCTCACTCAAAGGTGGTAATACGGTTATCCACAGAATCAGG
GGATAACGCAGGAAAGAACATGTGAGCAAAAGGCCAGCAAAAGGCCAGGAACCGTAAAAAGGCCGCGTTG
CTGGCGTTTTTCCATAGGCTCCGCCCCCCTGACGAGCATCACAAAAATCGACGCTCAAGTCAGAGGTGGC
GAAACCCGACAGGACTATAAAGATACCAGGCGTTTCCCCCTGGAAGCTCCCTCGTGCGCTCTCCTGTTCC
GACCCTGCCGCTTACCGGATACCTGTCCGCCTTTCTCCCTTCGGGAAGCGTGGCGCTTTCTCATAGCTCA
CGCTGTAGGTATCTCAGTTCGGTGTAGGTCGTTCGCTCCAAGCTGGGCTGTGTGCACGAACCCCCCGTTC
AGCCCGACCGCTGCGCCTTATCCGGTAACTATCGTCTTGAGTCCAACCCGGTAAGACACGACTTATCGCC
ACTGGCAGCAGCCACTGGTAACAGGATTAGCAGAGCGAGGTATGTAGGCGGTGCTACAGAGTTCTTGAAG
TGGTGGCCTAACTACGGCTACACTAGAAGAACAGTATTTGGTATCTGCGCTCTGCTGAAGCCAGTTACCT
TCGGAAAAAGAGTTGGTAGCTCTTGATCCGGCAAACAAACCACCGCTGGTAGCGGTGGTTTTTTTGTTTG
CAAGCAGCAGATTACGCGCAGAAAAAAAGGATCTCAAGAAGATCCTTTGATCTTTTCTACGGGGTCTGAC
GCTCAGTGGAACGAAAACTCACGTTAAGGGATTTTGGTCATGAGATTATCAAAAAGGATCTTCACCTAGA
TCCTTTTAAATTAAAAATGAAGTTTTAAATCAATCTAAAGTATATATGAGTAAACTTGGTCTGACAGTTA
CCAATGCTTAATCAGTGAGGCACCTATCTCAGCGATCTGTCTATTTCGTTCATCCATAGTTGCCTGACTC
CCCGTCGTGTAGATAACTACGATACGGGAGGGCTTACCATCTGGCCCCAGTGCTGCAATGATACCGCGGG
ACCCACGCTCACCGGCTCCAGATTTATCAGCAATAAACCAGCCAGCCGGAAGGGCCGAGCGCAGAAGTGG
TCCTGCAACTTTATCCGCCTCCATCCAGTCTATTAATTGTTGCCGGGAAGCTAGAGTAAGTAGTTCGCCA
GTTAATAGTTTGCGCAACGTTGTTGCCATTTCTACAGGCATCGTGGTGTCACGCTCGTCGTTTGGTATGG
CTTCATTCAGCTCCGGTTCCCAACGATCAAGGCGAGTTACATGATCCCCCATGTTGTGCAAAAAAGCGGT
TAGCTCCTTCGGTCCTCCGATCGTTGTCAGAAGTAAGTTGGCCGCAGTGTTATCACTCATGGTTATGGCA
GCACTGCATAATTCTCTTACTGTCATGCCATCCGTAAGATGCTTTTCTGTGACTGGTGAGTACTCAACCA
AGTCATTCTGAGAATAGTGTATGCGGCGACCGAGTTGCTCTTGCCCGGCGTCAATACGGGATAATACCGC
GCCACATAGCAGAACTTTAAAAGTGCTCATCATTGGAAAACGTTCTTCGGGGCGAAAACTCTCAAGGATC
TTACCGCTGTTGAGATCCAGTTCGATGTAACCCACTCGTGCACCCAACTGATCTTCAGCATCTTTTACTT
TCACCAGCGTTTCTGGGTGAGCAAAAACAGGAAGGCAAAATGCCGCAAAAAAGGGAATAAGGGCGACACG
GAAATGTTGAATACTCATACTCTTCCTTTTTCAATATTATTGAAGCATTTATCAGGGTTATTGTCTCATG
AGCGGATACATATTTGAATGTATTTAGAAAAATAAACAAATAGGGGTTCCGCGCACATTTCCCCGAAAAG
TGCCACCTG
[124 nt withheld, positions 4140-4263]
C
[91 nt withheld, positions 4265-4355]
A
[49 nt withheld, positions 4357-4405]
CCTTTGACGTTGGAGTCCACGTTCTTT
[37 nt withheld, positions 4433-4469]
ACCCTATCTCGGTCTATTCTTTTGATTTATAAGTGATTTTGCCGATTTCGGCCTATTGGTTAAAAAATGA
GCTGATTTAACAAAAATTTAACGCGAATTTTAACAAAATATTAACGCTTACAATTTGCCATTCGCCATTC
AGGCTGCGCAACTGTTGGGAAGGGCGATCGGTGCGGGCCTCTTCGCTATTACGCCAGCCCAAGCTACCAT
GATAAGTAAGTAATATTAAGGTACGGGAGGTACTTGGAGCGGCCGCAATAAAATATCTTTATTTTCATTA
CATCTGTGTGTTGGTTTTTTGTGTGAATCGATAGTACTAACATACGCTCTCCATCAAAACAAAACGAAAC
AAAACAAACTAGCAAAATAGGCTGTCCCCAGTGCAAGTGCAGGTGCCAGAACATTTCTCTATCGATAGGT
ACCGATTAGTTAACGGATCTCGACGGTATCGATCACGAGACTAGCCTCGAGCGGCCGCCCCCTTCACC
